Addgene plasmid #136738: pISH-Olfr1323
Purpose: Template to synthesize riboprobes for in situ hybridization (ISH) for Olfr1323
Depositing lab: Peter Mombaerts. Depositing organization: Max Planck Research Unit for Neurogenetics. Publication: The Zonal Organization of Odorant Receptor Gene Choice in the Main Olfactory Epithelium of the Mouse. Zapiec B, Mombaerts P. Cell Rep. 2020 Mar 24;30(12):4220-4234.e5. doi: 10.1016/j.celrep.2020.02.110. PubMed 32209480.
Backbone
  Vector backbone: pGEM-T-Easy
  Vector type: in situ probe
Growth in bacteria
  Bacterial resistance: Ampicillin, 100 μg/mL
  Growth temperature: 37°C
  Growth strain: DH5alpha
  Copy number: High Copy
Gene/Insert
  Gene/Insert name: Olfr1323
  Species: M. musculus (mouse)
  Mutation: ISH Probe insert
  Cloning method: Unknown
Terms and licenses: Academic/Nonprofit Terms; Industry Terms: Not Available to Industry
Depositor comments: ISH probe for mouse gene: Olfr1323 aka MOR216-1
How to cite: pISH-Olfr1323 was a gift from Peter Mombaerts (Addgene plasmid # 136738 ; http://n2t.net/addgene:136738 ; RRID:Addgene_136738)
