[The description below was written by a language model from this plasmid's Addgene catalogue record and pLannotate feature annotations shown in this document.]
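Description:
pISH-Olfr1323 is a small (about 3.5 kb) bacterial plasmid built on the pGEM-T-Easy cloning vector. It serves as a template for in vitro transcription of riboprobes that detect the mouse odorant receptor gene Olfr1323 (also known as MOR216-1) by in situ hybridization. It is propagated in E. coli as a high-copy plasmid through a ColE1/pUC-type origin and is selected with ampicillin via the β-lactamase gene and its own promoter. The backbone also carries an f1 phage origin, which allows single-stranded DNA production. Remnants of the lac region are present as well (CAP site, lac promoter and operator, and a lacZα fragment), and in the parent vector these support blue/white screening of inserts.

The payload is a fragment of mouse Olfr1323 placed in the multiple cloning region between opposing SP6 and T7 bacteriophage promoters. The automated annotation labels roughly 440 nt of this region as a fragment of the human odorant receptor OR5B12. This reflects sequence similarity among odorant receptor genes rather than a human insert. The short hornet peptide match next to it is most likely a spurious hit. The receptor-like reading frame lies on the minus strand, the same orientation as the T7 promoter. This suggests that T7 transcription would give sense RNA and SP6 transcription the antisense probe, though the record does not state which polymerase to use, the exact insert boundaries, or the cloning method. The plasmid belongs to a probe set used to map the zonal expression patterns of odorant receptor genes in the mouse main olfactory epithelium.
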