Features (pLannotate 1.2.2; 14 found; start..end, strand, type, name):
    584..676     +  CDS            lacI (fragment): lac repressor; lacI; The lac repressor binds to the lac operator to inhibit transcription in E. coli. This inhibition can be relieved by adding lactose or isopropyl-β-D-thiogalactopyranoside (IPTG).
    689..710     +  protein_bind   CAP binding site: CAP binding activates transcription in the presence of cAMP. E. coli catabolite activator protein
    725..755     +  promoter       lac promoter: promoter for the E. coli lac operon
    763..779     +  protein_bind   lac operator: The lac repressor binds to the lac operator to inhibit transcription in E. coli. This inhibition can be relieved by adding lactose or isopropyl-β-D-thiogalactopyranoside (IPTG). lac repressor encoded by lacI
    821..839     +  promoter       SP6 promoter: promoter for bacteriophage SP6 RNA polymerase
    851..913     +  CDS            VESPI_VESMG (fragment): Experimental evidence at protein level: Swiss-Prot protein existence level 1. Shows contractile activity on isolated ileum smooth muscle. From Vespa magnifica (Hornet).
    946..1389    -  CDS            OR5B12 (fragment): OR5BC_HUMAN - Also known as OR5B12P, OR5B16. Experimental evidence at transcript level: Swiss-Prot protein existence level 2. Odorant receptor. From Homo sapiens (Human).
   1448..1466    -  promoter       T7 promoter: promoter for bacteriophage T7 RNA polymerase
   1469..1626    +  CDS            lacZα (fragment): LacZα fragment of β-galactosidase; lacZ fragment
   1630..2058    +  rep_origin     f1 ori (sequence partly withheld): f1 bacteriophage origin of replication; arrow indicates direction of (+) strand synthesis
   2086..2136    -  misc_feature   bom (fragment): basis of mobility region from pBR322
   2163..2267    +  promoter       AmpR promoter: bla
   2268..3128    +  CDS            AmpR: β-lactamase; bla; confers resistance to ampicillin, carbenicillin, and related antibiotics
   3299..401     +  rep_origin     ori (across the origin): high-copy-number ColE1/pMB1/pBR322/pUC origin of replication
>Addgene plasmid #136738 | pISH-Olfr1323 | addgene full sequence | sequence record 273394 | Addgene NGS Result
CTGTAGCACCGCCTACATACCTCGCTCTGCTAATCCTGTTACCAGTGGCTGCTGCCAGTGGCGATAAGTC
GTGTCTTACCGGGTTGGACTCAAGACGATAGTTACCGGATAAGGCGCAGCGGTCGGGCTGAACGGGGGGT
TCGTGCACACAGCCCAGCTTGGAGCGAACGACCTACACCGAACTGAGATACCTACAGCGTGAGCTATGAG
AAAGCGCCACGCTTCCCGAAGGGAGAAAGGCGGACAGGTATCCGGTAAGCGGCAGGGTCGGAACAGGAGA
GCGCACGAGGGAGCTTCCAGGGGGAAACGCCTGGTATCTTTATAGTCCTGTCGGGTTTCGCCACCTCTGA
CTTGAGCGTCGATTTTTGTGATGCTCGTCAGGGGGGCGGAGCCTATGGAAAAACGCCAGCAACGCGGCCT
TTTTACGGTTCCTGGCCTTTTGCTGGCCTTTTGCTCACATGTTCTTTCCTGCGTTATCCCCTGATTCTGT
GGATAACCGTATTACCGCCTTTGAGTGAGCTGATACCGCTCGCCGCAGCCGAACGACCGAGCGCAGCGAG
TCAGTGAGCGAGGAAGCGGAAGAGCGCCCAATACGCAAACCGCCTCTCCCCGCGCGTTGGCCGATTCATT
AATGCAGCTGGCACGACAGGTTTCCCGACTGGAAAGCGGGCAGTGAGCGCAACGCAATTAATGTGAGTTA
GCTCACTCATTAGGCACCCCAGGCTTTACACTTTATGCTTCCGGCTCGTATGTTGTGTGGAATTGTGAGC
GGATAACAATTTCACACAGGAAACAGCTATGACCATGATTACGCCAAGCTATTTAGGTGACACTATAGAA
TACTCAAGCTATGCATCCAACGCGTTGGGAGCTCTCCCATATGGTCGACCTGCAGGCGGCCGCGAATTCA
CTAGTGATTATCATCCGATTTCCTGCTTGAGATCCATGCCGAGAGGGTTGCAAATACGTGTACATAGTTG
TTCCATAGTACAGAGCAACTGCAGTCAAGTGTGACGCACAGGTGGAGAAGGCTTTCTGTTTGCCAGAAAC
TGACGGGATGCCCATGATAGTCATGAATATAGACAGGTAGGAGACAAGAATTACCATAACAGAGGTGACA
AGGGTGAATCCACCACAGCCAACTACCAAGACTTGGGTTACCCAGGGATCAGAACAAGCCAAGGCCAGCA
GTGGGGGGATATCACAGAAGAAGTGTGAGATGACCTGTGGCTGGCAGAATGACAGCTGTGTGATGGAAGT
TGTTACAGCAACCATGTTAAGTAACCCACCAAGGTAACATCCTGCTACCAAGAGGAGACAACGAACTTTT
GACATGGTAATATGGTAAAGCAATGGCCGACAGATGGCTGTGTATCGGTCATAGGCCAAATCGAATTCCC
GCGGCCGCCATGGCGGCCGGGAGCATGCGACGTCGGGCCCAATTCGCCCTATAGTGAGTCGTATTACAAT
TCACTGGCCGTCGTTTTACAACGTCGTGACTGGGAAAACCCTGGCGTTACCCAACTTAATCGCCTTGCAG
CACATCCCCCTTTCGCCAGCTGGCGTAATAGCGAAGAGGCCCGCACCGATCGCCCTTCCCAACAGTTGCG
CAGCCTGAATGGCGAATGG
[124 nt withheld, positions 1630-1753]
C
[91 nt withheld, positions 1755-1845]
A
[49 nt withheld, positions 1847-1895]
CCTTTGACGTTGGAGTCCACGTTCTTT
[37 nt withheld, positions 1923-1959]
ACCCTATCTCGGTCTATTCTTTTGATTTATAAGGGATTTTGCCGATTTCGGCCTATTGGTTAAAAAATGA
GCTGATTTAACAAAAATTTAACGCGAATTTTAACAAAATATTAACGCTTACAATTTCCTGATGCGGTATT
TTCTCCTTACGCATCTGTGCGGTATTTCACACCGCATCAGGTGGCACTTTTCGGGGAAATGTGCGCGGAA
CCCCTATTTGTTTATTTTTCTAAATACATTCAAATATGTATCCGCTCATGAGACAATAACCCTGATAAAT
GCTTCAATAATATTGAAAAAGGAAGAGTATGAGTATTCAACATTTCCGTGTCGCCCTTATTCCCTTTTTT
GCGGCATTTTGCCTTCCTGTTTTTGCTCACCCAGAAACGCTGGTGAAAGTAAAAGATGCTGAAGATCAGT
TGGGTGCACGAGTGGGTTACATCGAACTGGATCTCAACAGCGGTAAGATCCTTGAGAGTTTTCGCCCCGA
AGAACGTTTTCCAATGATGAGCACTTTTAAAGTTCTGCTATGTGGCGCGGTATTATCCCGTATTGACGCC
GGGCAAGAGCAACTCGGTCGCCGCATACACTATTCTCAGAATGACTTGGTTGAGTACTCACCAGTCACAG
AAAAGCATCTTACGGATGGCATGACAGTAAGAGAATTATGCAGTGCTGCCATAACCATGAGTGATAACAC
TGCGGCCAACTTACTTCTGACAACGATCGGAGGACCGAAGGAGCTAACCGCTTTTTTGCACAACATGGGG
GATCATGTAACTCGCCTTGATCGTTGGGAACCGGAGCTGAATGAAGCCATACCAAACGACGAGCGTGACA
CCACGATGCCTGTAGCAATGGCAACAACGTTGCGCAAACTATTAACTGGCGAACTACTTACTCTAGCTTC
CCGGCAACAATTAATAGACTGGATGGAGGCGGATAAAGTTGCAGGACCACTTCTGCGCTCGGCCCTTCCG
GCTGGCTGGTTTATTGCTGATAAATCTGGAGCCGGTGAGCGTGGGTCTCGCGGTATCATTGCAGCACTGG
GGCCAGATGGTAAGCCCTCCCGTATCGTAGTTATCTACACGACGGGGAGTCAGGCAACTATGGATGAACG
AAATAGACAGATCGCTGAGATAGGTGCCTCACTGATTAAGCATTGGTAACTGTCAGACCAAGTTTACTCA
TATATACTTTAGATTGATTTAAAACTTCATTTTTAATTTAAAAGGATCTAGGTGAAGATCCTTTTTGATA
ATCTCATGACCAAAATCCCTTAACGTGAGTTTTCGTTCCACTGAGCGTCAGACCCCGTAGAAAAGATCAA
AGGATCTTCTTGAGATCCTTTTTTTCTGCGCGTAATCTGCTGCTTGCAAACAAAAAAACCACCGCTACCA
GCGGTGGTTTGTTTGCCGGATCAAGAGCTACCAACTCTTTTTCCGAAGGTAACTGGCTTCAGCAGAGCGC
AGATACCAAATACTGTTCTTCTAGTGTAGCCGTAGTTAGGCCACCACTTCAAGAACT
